Addgene plasmid #142460: TFORF0098
Purpose: Lentiviral vector for overexpressing transcription factor ORFs with unique 24-bp barcodes. Barcodes facilitate identification of transcription factors in pooled screens.
Depositing lab: Feng Zhang. Depositing organization: Broad Institute. Publication: A transcription factor atlas of directed differentiation. Joung J, Ma S, Tay T, Geiger-Schuller KR, Kirchgatterer PC, Verdine VK, Guo B, Arias-Garcia MA, Allen WE, Singh A, Kuksenko O, Abudayyeh OO, Gootenberg JS, Fu Z, Macrae RK, Buenrostro JD, Regev A, Zhang F. Cell. 2023 Jan 5;186(1):209-229.e26. doi: 10.1016/j.cell.2022.11.026. PubMed 36608654.
Backbone
  Vector backbone: pLX_TRC317
  Backbone manufacturer: Broad Institute Genetic Perturbation Platform
  Backbone size w/o insert (bp): 8264
  Vector type: Mammalian Expression, Lentiviral
  Selectable markers: Puromycin
Growth in bacteria
  Bacterial resistance: Ampicillin, 100 μg/mL
  Growth temperature: 37°C
  Growth strain: NEB Stable
  Copy number: High Copy
Gene/Insert
  Gene/Insert name: MSGN1
  Species: H. sapiens (human)
  Insert size (bp): 683
  Entrez Gene: MSGN1 (a.k.a. MSOG, pMsgn1)
  Promoter: EF1a
  Cloning method: Unknown
  Sequencing primers: 5′ GGGTGGAGACTGAAGTTAGGCCAG; 3′ CACATAGCGTAAAAGGAGCAACATAG
Terms and licenses: Academic/Nonprofit Terms; Industry Terms: Not Available to Industry
Depositor comments: NM_001105569,ENST00000281047 . The transcription factor ORF portion of this plasmid was synthesized by Genewiz. Please test multiple small colonies in case of plasmid recombination. To make this collection available in a timely manner, a portion of this collection was not fully sequenced by Addgene. If an Addgene verified full plasmid sequence is not available, please contact us prior to placing an order to request the full sequence.
How to cite: TFORF0098 was a gift from Feng Zhang (Addgene plasmid # 142460 ; http://n2t.net/addgene:142460 ; RRID:Addgene_142460)
