[The description below was written by a language model from this plasmid's Addgene catalogue record and pLannotate feature annotations shown in this document.]
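Description:
TFORF0098 is a third-generation-style, self-inactivating lentiviral expression plasmid built on the pLX_TRC317 backbone and carrying the human MSGN1 (mesogenin 1) open reading frame. It belongs to a barcoded collection of transcription factor ORF vectors. In bacteria it is maintained through a high-copy ColE1/pUC origin and selected with ampicillin via the bla gene. An f1 origin and remnants of a lac/lacZα cloning region flanked by T7 and T3 promoters are also annotated in the backbone. The depositor notes that the plasmid can recombine, as is common for LTR-containing vectors.

The viral cassette begins with an RSV promoter fused to a truncated HIV-1 5' LTR, which drives genomic RNA production in packaging cells. This is followed by the Ψ packaging signal with a gag fragment, the Rev response element for nuclear export, and a cPPT/CTS element that aids nuclear import of the reverse-transcribed genome. It ends in a ΔU3 3' LTR with a downstream SV40 polyadenylation signal. Within the provirus, an SV40 early promoter drives puromycin N-acetyltransferase for selection of transduced mammalian cells. A separate EF-1α promoter provides strong constitutive expression of MSGN1, a factor annotated as involved in specifying paraxial mesoderm. A WPRE downstream of the ORF enhances transcript stability and expression.

According to the record, each vector in the series carries a unique 24-bp barcode, although the feature table does not annotate it. The barcode allows the overexpressed factor to be identified in pooled screens, such as those examining directed differentiation. The short U6 promoter and small t antigen fragments in the table are probably just partial sequence matches rather than functional parts.
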