Features (pLannotate 1.2.2; 31 found; start..end, strand, type, name):
      5..231     +  promoter       RSV promoter: Rous sarcoma virus enhancer/promoter
    232..412     +  LTR            5' LTR (truncated): truncated 5' long terminal repeat (LTR) from HIV-1
    459..584     +  misc_feature   HIV-1 Ψ: packaging signal of human immunodeficiency virus type 1
    568..931     +  CDS            HIV-1 gag (fragment): gag protein from human immunodeficiency virus 1; gag
   1077..1310    +  misc_feature   RRE: The Rev response element (RRE) of HIV-1 allows for Rev-dependent mRNA export from the nucleus to the cytoplasm.
   1687..1713    +  CDS            Rev (fragment): human immunodeficiency virus 1 (HIV-1) Rev protein; rev; enhances nuclear export of unspliced and incompletely spliced viral mRNAs
   1720..1743    +  promoter       SV40 promoter (fragment): SV40 early promoter
   1744..1815    +  promoter       SV40 promoter (fragment): SV40 enhancer and early promoter
   1839..1974    +  rep_origin     SV40 ori: SV40 origin of replication
   2020..2616    +  CDS            PuroR (fragment): puromycin N-acetyltransferase; pac from Streptomyces; confers resistance to puromycin
   2665..2782    +  misc_feature   cPPT/CTS: central polypurine tract and central termination sequence of HIV-1
   2847..2913    +  CDS            small t antigen (fragment): SV40 (simian virus 40) small t antigen
   2920..4098    +  promoter       EF-1α promoter: strong constitutive promoter for human elongation factor EF-1α
   4115..4693    +  CDS            MSGN1: MSGN1_HUMAN - Experimental evidence at protein level: Swiss-Prot protein existence level 1. Involved in specifying the paraxial, but not dorsal, mesoderm. May regulate the expression of T-box transcription factors required for mesoderm formation and differentiation (By similarity). From Homo sapiens (Human).
   4709..4762    +  promoter       U6 promoter (fragment): RNA polymerase III promoter for human U6 snRNA
   4804..5392    +  misc_feature   WPRE: woodchuck hepatitis virus posttranscriptional regulatory element
   5443..5462    +  misc_feature   cPPT/CTS (fragment): central polypurine tract and central termination sequence of HIV-1
   5464..5697    +  LTR            3' LTR (ΔU3): self-inactivating 3' long terminal repeat (LTR) from HIV-1
   5775..5896    +  polyA_signal   SV40 poly(A) signal: SV40 polyadenylation signal
   5936..6071    +  rep_origin     SV40 ori: SV40 origin of replication
   6092..6110    -  promoter       T7 promoter: promoter for bacteriophage T7 RNA polymerase
   6118..6273    +  CDS            lacZα (fragment): LacZα fragment of β-galactosidase; lacZ fragment
   6278..6706    +  rep_origin     f1 ori (sequence partly withheld): f1 bacteriophage origin of replication; arrow indicates direction of (+) strand synthesis
   6759..6863    +  promoter       AmpR promoter: bla
   6864..7724    +  CDS            AmpR: β-lactamase; bla; confers resistance to ampicillin, carbenicillin, and related antibiotics
   7895..8483    +  rep_origin     ori: high-copy-number ColE1/pMB1/pBR322/pUC origin of replication
   8666..8758    +  CDS            lacI (fragment): lac repressor; lacI; The lac repressor binds to the lac operator to inhibit transcription in E. coli. This inhibition can be relieved by adding lactose or isopropyl-β-D-thiogalactopyranoside (IPTG).
   8771..8792    +  protein_bind   CAP binding site: CAP binding activates transcription in the presence of cAMP. E. coli catabolite activator protein
   8807..8837    +  promoter       lac promoter: promoter for the E. coli lac operon
   8845..8861    +  protein_bind   lac operator: The lac repressor binds to the lac operator to inhibit transcription in E. coli. This inhibition can be relieved by adding lactose or isopropyl-β-D-thiogalactopyranoside (IPTG). lac repressor encoded by lacI
   8906..8924    +  promoter       T3 promoter: promoter for bacteriophage T3 RNA polymerase
>Addgene plasmid #142460 | TFORF0098 | addgene full sequence | sequence record 391606 | Addgene NGS Result
TTAATGTAGTCTTATGCAATACTCTTGTAGTCTTGCAACATGGTAACGATGAGTTAGCAACATGCCTTAC
AAGGAGAGAAAAAGCACCGTGCATGCCGATTGGTGGAAGTAAGGTGGTACGATCGTGCCTTATTAGGAAG
GCAACAGACGGGTCTGACATGGATTGGACGAACCACTGAATTGCCGCATTGCAGAGATATTGTATTTAAG
TGCCTAGCTCGATACATAAACGGGTCTCTCTGGTTAGACCAGATCTGAGCCTGGGAGCTCTCTGGCTAAC
TAGGGAACCCACTGCTTAAGCCTCAATAAAGCTTGCCTTGAGTGCTTCAAGTAGTGTGTGCCCGTCTGTT
GTGTGACTCTGGTAACTAGAGATCCCTCAGACCCTTTTAGTCAGTGTGGAAAATCTCTAGCAGTGGCGCC
CGAACAGGGACTTGAAAGCGAAAGGGAAACCAGAGGAGCTCTCTCGACGCAGGACTCGGCTTGCTGAAGC
GCGCACGGCAAGAGGCGAGGGGCGGCGACTGGTGAGTACGCCAAAAATTTTGACTAGCGGAGGCTAGAAG
GAGAGAGATGGGTGCGAGAGCGTCAGTATTAAGCGGGGGAGAATTAGATCGCGATGGGAAAAAATTCGGT
TAAGGCCAGGGGGAAAGAAAAAATATAAATTAAAACATATAGTATGGGCAAGCAGGGAGCTAGAACGATT
CGCAGTTAATCCTGGCCTGTTAGAAACATCAGAAGGCTGTAGACAAATACTGGGACAGCTACAACCATCC
CTTCAGACAGGATCAGAAGAACTTAGATCATTATATAATACAGTAGCAACCCTCTATTGTGTGCATCAAA
GGATAGAGATAAAAGACACCAAGGAAGCTTTAGACAAGATAGAGGAAGAGCAAAACAAAAGTAAGACCAC
CGCACAGCAAGCGGCCGCTGATCTTCAGACCTGGAGGAGGAGATATGAGGGACAATTGGAGAAGTGAATT
ATATAAATATAAAGTAGTAAAAATTGAACCATTAGGAGTAGCACCCACCAAGGCAAAGAGAAGAGTGGTG
CAGAGAGAAAAAAGAGCAGTGGGAATAGGAGCTTTGTTCCTTGGGTTCTTGGGAGCAGCAGGAAGCACTA
TGGGCGCAGCGTCAATGACGCTGACGGTACAGGCCAGACAATTATTGTCTGGTATAGTGCAGCAGCAGAA
CAATTTGCTGAGGGCTATTGAGGCGCAACAGCATCTGTTGCAACTCACAGTCTGGGGCATCAAGCAGCTC
CAGGCAAGAATCCTGGCTGTGGAAAGATACCTAAAGGATCAACAGCTCCTGGGGATTTGGGGTTGCTCTG
GAAAACTCATTTGCACCACTGCTGTGCCTTGGAATGCTAGTTGGAGTAATAAATCTCTGGAACAGATTTG
GAATCACACGACCTGGATGGAGTGGGACAGAGAAATTAACAATTACACAAGCTTAATACACTCCTTAATT
GAAGAATCGCAAAACCAGCAAGAAAAGAATGAACAAGAATTATTGGAATTAGATAAATGGGCAAGTTTGT
GGAATTGGTTTAACATAACAAATTGGCTGTGGTATATAAAATTATTCATAATGATAGTAGGAGGCTTGGT
AGGTTTAAGAATAGTTTTTGCTGTACTTTCTATAGTGAATAGAGTTAGGCAGGGATATTCACCATTATCG
TTTCAGACCCACCTCCCAACCCCGAGGGGACCCATGCATTGCATCTCAATTAGTCAGCAACCAGGTGTGG
AAAGTCCCCAGGCTCCCCAGCAGGCAGAAGTATGCAAAGCATGCGTCTCAATTAGTCAGCAACCATAGTC
CCGCCCCTAACTCCGCCCATCCCGCCCCTAACTCCGCCCAGTTCCGCCCATTCTCCGCCCCATGGCTGAC
TAATTTTTTTTATTTATGCAGAGGCCGAGGCCGCCTCGGCCTCTGAGCTATTCCAGAAGTAGTGAGGAGG
CTTTTTTGGAGGCCTAGGCTTTTGCAAAAAGCTTTCTAGAGGTACCACCGGAGCTTACCATGACCGAGTA
CAAGCCCACGGTGCGCCTCGCCACCCGCGACGACGTCCCCAGGGCCGTACGCACCCTCGCCGCCGCGTTC
GCCGACTACCCCGCCACGCGCCACACCGTCGATCCGGACCGCCACATCGAGCGGGTCACCGAGCTGCAAG
AACTCTTCCTCACGCGCGTCGGGCTCGACATCGGCAAGGTGTGGGTCGCGGACGACGGCGCCGCCGTGGC
GGTCTGGACCACGCCGGAGAGCGTCGAAGCGGGGGCGGTGTTCGCCGAGATCGGCCCGCGCATGGCCGAG
TTGAGCGGTTCCCGGCTGGCCGCGCAGCAACAGATGGAAGGCCTCCTGGCGCCGCACCGGCCCAAGGAGC
CCGCGTGGTTCCTGGCCACCGTCGGCGTCTCGCCCGACCACCAGGGCAAGGGTCTGGGCAGCGCCGTCGT
GCTCCCCGGAGTGGAGGCGGCCGAGCGCGCCGGGGTGCCCGCCTTCCTGGAGACCTCCGCGCCCCGCAAC
CTCCCCTTCTACGAGCGGCTCGGCTTCACCGTCACCGCCGACGTCGAGGTGCCCGAAGGACCGCGCACCT
GGTGCATGACCCGCAAGCCCGGTGCCAGTTAACGAATTCTAGATCTTGAGACAAATGGCAGTATTCATCC
ACAATTTTAAAAGAAAAGGGGGGATTGGGGGGTACAGTGCAGGGGAAAGAATAGTAGACATAATAGCAAC
AGACATACAAACTAAAGAATTACAAAAACAAATTACAAAAATTCAAAATTTTCGGGTTTATTACAGGGAC
AGCAGAGATCCACTTTGGCGCCGGCTCGAGGCCTGCAGGTGCAAAGATGGATAAAGTTTTAAACAGAGAG
GAATCTTTGCAGCTAATGGACCTTCTAGGTCTTGAAAGGAGTGGGAATTGGCTCCGGTGCCCGTCAGTGG
GCAGAGCGCACATCGCCCACAGTCCCCGAGAAGTTGGGGGGAGGGGTCGGCAATTGAACCGGTGCCTAGA
GAAGGTGGCGCGGGGTAAACTGGGAAAGTGATGTCGTGTACTGGCTCCGCCTTTTTCCCGAGGGTGGGGG
AGAACCGTATATAAGTGCAGTAGTCGCCGTGAACGTTCTTTTTCGCAACGGGTTTGCCGCCAGAACACAG
GTAAGTGCCGTGTGTGGTTCCCGCGGGCCTGGCCTCTTTACGGGTTATGGCCCTTGCGTGCCTTGAATTA
CTTCCACCTGGCTGCAGTACGTGATTCTTGATCCCGAGCTTCGGGTTGGAAGTGGGTGGGAGAGTTCGAG
GCCTTGCGCTTAAGGAGCCCCTTCGCCTCGTGCTTGAGTTGAGGCCTGGCCTGGGCGCTGGGGCCGCCGC
GTGCGAATCTGGTGGCACCTTCGCGCCTGTCTCGCTGCTTTCGATAAGTCTCTAGCCATTTAAAATTTTT
GATGACCTGCTGCGACGCTTTTTTTCTGGCAAGATAGTCTTGTAAATGCGGGCCAAGATCTGCACACTGG
TATTTCGGTTTTTGGGGCCGCGGGCGGCGACGGGGCCCGTGCGTCCCAGCGCACATGTTCGGCGAGGCGG
GGCCTGCGAGCGCGGCCACCGAGAATCGGACGGGGGTAGTCTCAAGCTGGCCGGCCTGCTCTGGTGCCTG
GCCTCGCGCCGCCGTGTATCGCCCCGCCCTGGGCGGCAAGGCTGGCCCGGTCGGCACCAGTTGCGTGAGC
GGAAAGATGGCCGCTTCCCGGCCCTGCTGCAGGGAGCTCAAAATGGAGGACGCGGCGCTCGGGAGAGCGG
GCGGGTGAGTCACCCACACAAAGGAAAAGGGCCTTTCCGTCCTCAGCCGTCGCTTCATGTGACTCCACGG
AGTACCGGGCGCCGTCCAGGCACCTCGATTAGTTCTCGAGCTTTTGGAGTACGTCGTCTTTAGGTTGGGG
GGAGGGGTTTTATGCGATGGAGTTTCCCCACACTGAGTGGGTGGAGACTGAAGTTAGGCCAGCTTGGCAC
TTGATGTAATTCTCCTTGGAATTTGCCCTTTTTGAGTTTGGATCTTGGTTCATTCTCAAGCCTCAGACAG
TGGTTCAAAGTTTTTTTCTTCCATTTCAGGTGTCGTGAGGCTAGCACCGCCACCATGGACAACCTGCGCG
AGACTTTCCTCAGCCTCGAGGATGGCTTGGGCTCCTCTGACAGCCCTGGCCTGCTGTCTTCCTGGGACTG
GAAGGACAGGGCAGGGCCCTTTGAGCTGAATCAGGCCTCCCCCTCTCAGAGCCTTTCCCCGGCTCCATCG
CTGGAATCCTATTCTTCTTCTCCCTGTCCAGCTGTGGCTGGGCTGCCCTGTGAGCACGGCGGGGCCAGCA
GTGGGGGCAGCGAAGGCTGCAGTGTCGGTGGGGCCAGTGGCCTGGTAGAGGTGGACTACAATATGTTAGC
TTTCCAGCCCACCCACCTTCAGGGCGGTGGTGGCCCCAAGGCCCAGAAGGGCACCAAAGTCAGGATGTCT
GTCCAGCGGAGGCGGAAAGCCAGCGAGAGGGAGAAGCTCAGGATGAGGACCTTGGCAGATGCCCTGCACA
CCCTCCGGAATTACCTGCCACCTGTCTACAGCCAGAGAGGCCAGCCTCTCACCAAGATCCAGACACTCAA
GTACACCATCAAGTACATCGGGGAACTCACAGACCTCCTTAACCGCGGCAGAGAGCCCAGAGCCCAGAGC
GCGTAGTAATGAACTAGTCCGTAACTTGAAAGTATTTCGATTTCTTGGCTTTATATATCTTGTGGAAAGG
ACGAATCCCAGAAACAGCCCACTGCGTAACGCGTTAAGTCGACAATCAACCTCTGGATTACAAAATTTGT
GAAAGATTGACTGGTATTCTTAACTATGTTGCTCCTTTTACGCTATGTGGATACGCTGCTTTAATGCCTT
TGTATCATGCTATTGCTTCCCGTATGGCTTTCATTTTCTCCTCCTTGTATAAATCCTGGTTGCTGTCTCT
TTATGAGGAGTTGTGGCCCGTTGTCAGGCAACGTGGCGTGGTGTGCACTGTGTTTGCTGACGCAACCCCC
ACTGGTTGGGGCATTGCCACCACCTGTCAGCTCCTTTCCGGGACTTTCGCTTTCCCCCTCCCTATTGCCA
CGGCGGAACTCATCGCCGCCTGCCTTGCCCGCTGCTGGACAGGGGCTCGGCTGTTGGGCACTGACAATTC
CGTGGTGTTGTCGGGGAAATCATCGTCCTTTCCTTGGCTGCTCGCCTGTGTTGCCACCTGGATTCTGCGC
GGGACGTCCTTCTGCTACGTCCCTTCGGCCCTCAATCCAGCGGACCTTCCTTCCCGCGGCCTGCTGCCGG
CTCTGCGGCCTCTTCCGCGTCTTCGCCTTCGCCCTCAGACGAGTCGGATCTCCCTTTGGGCCGCCTCCCC
GCGTCGACTTTAAGACCAATGACTTACAAGGCAGCTGTAGATCTTAGCCACTTTTTAAAAGAAAAGGGGG
GACTGGAAGGGCTAATTCACTCCCAACGAAGACAAGATCTGCTTTTTGCTTGTACTGGGTCTCTCTGGTT
AGACCAGATCTGAGCCTGGGAGCTCTCTGGCTAACTAGGGAACCCACTGCTTAAGCCTCAATAAAGCTTG
CCTTGAGTGCTTCAAGTAGTGTGTGCCCGTCTGTTGTGTGACTCTGGTAACTAGAGATCCCTCAGACCCT
TTTAGTCAGTGTGGAAAATCTCTAGCAGTACGTATAGTAGTTCATGTCATCTTATTATTCAGTATTTATA
ACTTGCAAAGAAATGAATATCAGAGAGTGAGAGGAACTTGTTTATTGCAGCTTATAATGGTTACAAATAA
AGCAATAGCATCACAAATTTCACAAATAAAGCATTTTTTTCACTGCATTCTAGTTGTGGTTTGTCCAAAC
TCATCAATGTATCTTATCATGTCTGGCTCTAGCTATCCCGCCCCTAACTCCGCCCATCCCGCCCCTAACT
CCGCCCAGTTCCGCCCATTCTCCGCCCCATGGCTGACTAATTTTTTTTATTTATGCAGAGGCCGAGGCCG
CCTCGGCCTCTGAGCTATTCCAGAAGTAGTGAGGAGGCTTTTTTGGAGGCCTAGGGACGTACCCAATTCG
CCCTATAGTGAGTCGTATTACGCGCGCTCACTGGCCGTCGTTTTACAACGTCGTGACTGGGAAAACCCTG
GCGTTACCCAACTTAATCGCCTTGCAGCACATCCCCCTTTCGCCAGCTGGCGTAATAGCGAAGAGGCCCG
CACCGATCGCCCTTCCCAACAGTTGCGCAGCCTGAATGGCGAATGGG
[124 nt withheld, positions 6278-6401]
C
[91 nt withheld, positions 6403-6493]
A
[49 nt withheld, positions 6495-6543]
CCTTTGACGTTGGAGTCCACGTTCTTT
[37 nt withheld, positions 6571-6607]
ACCCTATCTCGGTCTATTCTTTTGATTTATAAGGGATTTTGCCGATTTCGGCCTATTGGTTAAAAAATGA
GCTGATTTAACAAAAATTTAACGCGAATTTTAACAAAATATTAACGCTTACAATTTAGGTGGCACTTTTC
GGGGAAATGTGCGCGGAACCCCTATTTGTTTATTTTTCTAAATACATTCAAATATGTATCCGCTCATGAG
ACAATAACCCTGATAAATGCTTCAATAATATTGAAAAAGGAAGAGTATGAGTATTCAACATTTCCGTGTC
GCCCTTATTCCCTTTTTTGCGGCATTTTGCCTTCCTGTTTTTGCTCACCCAGAAACGCTGGTGAAAGTAA
AAGATGCTGAAGATCAGTTGGGTGCACGAGTGGGTTACATCGAACTGGATCTCAACAGCGGTAAGATCCT
TGAGAGTTTTCGCCCCGAAGAACGTTTTCCAATGATGAGCACTTTTAAAGTTCTGCTATGTGGCGCGGTA
TTATCCCGTATTGACGCCGGGCAAGAGCAACTCGGTCGCCGCATACACTATTCTCAGAATGACTTGGTTG
AGTACTCACCAGTCACAGAAAAGCATCTTACGGATGGCATGACAGTAAGAGAATTATGCAGTGCTGCCAT
AACCATGAGTGATAACACTGCGGCCAACTTACTTCTGACAACGATCGGAGGACCGAAGGAGCTAACCGCT
TTTTTGCACAACATGGGGGATCATGTAACTCGCCTTGATCGTTGGGAACCGGAGCTGAATGAAGCCATAC
CAAACGACGAGCGTGACACCACGATGCCTGTAGCAATGGCAACAACGTTGCGCAAACTATTAACTGGCGA
ACTACTTACTCTAGCTTCCCGGCAACAATTAATAGACTGGATGGAGGCGGATAAAGTTGCAGGACCACTT
CTGCGCTCGGCCCTTCCGGCTGGCTGGTTTATTGCTGATAAATCTGGAGCCGGTGAGCGTGGGTCTCGCG
GTATCATTGCAGCACTGGGGCCAGATGGTAAGCCCTCCCGTATCGTAGTTATCTACACGACGGGGAGTCA
GGCAACTATGGATGAACGAAATAGACAGATCGCTGAGATAGGTGCCTCACTGATTAAGCATTGGTAACTG
TCAGACCAAGTTTACTCATATATACTTTAGATTGATTTAAAACTTCATTTTTAATTTAAAAGGATCTAGG
TGAAGATCCTTTTTGATAATCTCATGACCAAAATCCCTTAACGTGAGTTTTCGTTCCACTGAGCGTCAGA
CCCCGTAGAAAAGATCAAAGGATCTTCTTGAGATCCTTTTTTTCTGCGCGTAATCTGCTGCTTGCAAACA
AAAAAACCACCGCTACCAGCGGTGGTTTGTTTGCCGGATCAAGAGCTACCAACTCTTTTTCCGAAGGTAA
CTGGCTTCAGCAGAGCGCAGATACCAAATACTGTTCTTCTAGTGTAGCCGTAGTTAGGCCACCACTTCAA
GAACTCTGTAGCACCGCCTACATACCTCGCTCTGCTAATCCTGTTACCAGTGGCTGCTGCCAGTGGCGAT
AAGTCGTGTCTTACCGGGTTGGACTCAAGACGATAGTTACCGGATAAGGCGCAGCGGTCGGGCTGAACGG
GGGGTTCGTGCACACAGCCCAGCTTGGAGCGAACGACCTACACCGAACTGAGATACCTACAGCGTGAGCT
ATGAGAAAGCGCCACGCTTCCCGAAGGGAGAAAGGCGGACAGGTATCCGGTAAGCGGCAGGGTCGGAACA
GGAGAGCGCACGAGGGAGCTTCCAGGGGGAAACGCCTGGTATCTTTATAGTCCTGTCGGGTTTCGCCACC
TCTGACTTGAGCGTCGATTTTTGTGATGCTCGTCAGGGGGGCGGAGCCTATGGAAAAACGCCAGCAACGC
GGCCTTTTTACGGTTCCTGGCCTTTTGCTGGCCTTTTGCTCACATGTTCTTTCCTGCGTTATCCCCTGAT
TCTGTGGATAACCGTATTACCGCCTTTGAGTGAGCTGATACCGCTCGCCGCAGCCGAACGACCGAGCGCA
GCGAGTCAGTGAGCGAGGAAGCGGAAGAGCGCCCAATACGCAAACCGCCTCTCCCCGCGCGTTGGCCGAT
TCATTAATGCAGCTGGCACGACAGGTTTCCCGACTGGAAAGCGGGCAGTGAGCGCAACGCAATTAATGTG
AGTTAGCTCACTCATTAGGCACCCCAGGCTTTACACTTTATGCTTCCGGCTCGTATGTTGTGTGGAATTG
TGAGCGGATAACAATTTCACACAGGAAACAGCTATGACCATGATTACGCCAAGCGCGCAATTAACCCTCA
CTAAAGGGAACAAAAGCTGGAGCTGCAAGC
