>Addgene plasmid #142460 | TFORF0098 | depositor partial sequence | sequence record 279518 | Insert
ACCGCCACCATGGACAACCTGCGCGAGACTTTCCTCAGCCTCGAGGATGGCTTGGGCTCCTCTGACAGCC
CTGGCCTGCTGTCTTCCTGGGACTGGAAGGACAGGGCAGGGCCCTTTGAGCTGAATCAGGCCTCCCCCTC
TCAGAGCCTTTCCCCGGCTCCATCGCTGGAATCCTATTCTTCTTCTCCCTGTCCAGCTGTGGCTGGGCTG
CCCTGTGAGCACGGCGGGGCCAGCAGTGGGGGCAGCGAAGGCTGCAGTGTCGGTGGGGCCAGTGGCCTGG
TAGAGGTGGACTACAATATGTTAGCTTTCCAGCCCACCCACCTTCAGGGCGGTGGTGGCCCCAAGGCCCA
GAAGGGCACCAAAGTCAGGATGTCTGTCCAGCGGAGGCGGAAAGCCAGCGAGAGGGAGAAGCTCAGGATG
AGGACCTTGGCAGATGCCCTGCACACCCTCCGGAATTACCTGCCACCTGTCTACAGCCAGAGAGGCCAGC
CTCTCACCAAGATCCAGACACTCAAGTACACCATCAAGTACATCGGGGAACTCACAGACCTCCTTAACCG
CGGCAGAGAGCCCAGAGCCCAGAGCGCGTAGTAATGAACTAGTCCGTAACTTGAAAGTATTTCGATTTCT
TGGCTTTATATATCTTGTGGAAAGGACGAATCCCAGAAACAGCCCACTGCGTA
