>Addgene plasmid #142460 | TFORF0098 | depositor partial sequence | sequence record 279519 | Barcode
ATCCCAGAAACAGCCCACTGCGTA
